Addgene plasmid #82381: pCas13
Purpose: sgRNA targeting YFP (truncated to 12 bp) expressed from pJ23119 in the NS1 locus with kanamycin resistance
Depositing lab: Brian Pfleger. Depositing organization: University of Wisconsin, Madison. Publication: CRISPR interference as a titratable, trans-acting regulatory tool for metabolic engineering in the cyanobacterium Synechococcus sp. strain PCC 7002. Gordon GC, Korosh TC, Cameron JC, Markley AL, Begemann MB, Pfleger BF. Metab Eng. 2016 Jul 29. pii: S1096-7176(16)30062-3. doi: 10.1016/j.ymben.2016.07.007. PubMed 27481676.
Backbone
  Vector backbone: pUC19
  Total vector size (bp): 5530
Growth in bacteria
  Bacterial resistance: Ampicillin, 100 μg/mL
  Growth temperature: 37°C
  Growth strain: DH5alpha
  Copy number: High Copy
Gene/Insert
  Gene/Insert name: gRNA
  gRNA/shRNA sequence: YFP
  Promoter: PJ23119
  Cloning method: Gibson Cloning
  Sequencing primers: 5′ TTGGGTAACGCCAGGGT; 3′ GCTTCCGGCTCGTATGTTGTG
Terms and licenses: Academic/Nonprofit Terms; Industry Terms: Not Available to Industry
How to cite: pCas13 was a gift from Brian Pfleger (Addgene plasmid # 82381 ; http://n2t.net/addgene:82381 ; RRID:Addgene_82381)
