[The description below was written by a language model from this plasmid's Addgene catalogue record and pLannotate feature annotations shown in this document.]
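Description:
pCas13 is a pUC19-based integration plasmid of about 5.5 kb, built by Gibson assembly, that delivers a single guide RNA cassette to the NS1 neutral-site locus of a cyanobacterial chromosome. The associated work concerns CRISPR interference in Synechococcus sp. PCC 7002. In E. coli it is maintained at high copy through the ColE1/pUC origin and selected with ampicillin via the β-lactamase gene. Remnants of the pUC19 lacZα, lac promoter/operator and CAP site regions flank the inserted cassette.

The payload is an sgRNA directed against YFP, with the targeting spacer truncated to 12 bp. It is transcribed from the strong constitutive synthetic promoter J23119, and the short gap between the promoter and the Streptococcus pyogenes Cas9 guide scaffold in the feature table is consistent with this shortened spacer. Downstream lies a segment from the E. coli rrnB region (a 5S rRNA match and the T1 terminator) that ends transcription. It is followed by an aph(3')-Ia kanamycin resistance gene, which serves as the marker for selecting chromosomal integrants in the cyanobacterium. The unannotated stretches on either side of the sgRNA–KanR module presumably hold the NS1 homology arms for double-crossover recombination, although the feature table does not label them. A small "capTEV" hit is probably an annotation artefact.

No Cas9 or dCas9 gene is present, so the plasmid supplies only the guide component and needs a host strain that expresses the nuclease-dead protein separately. Shortened guides typically weaken repression, so this construct was probably used to tune or titrate knockdown of a YFP reporter, though the record does not state this role explicitly.
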