Features (pLannotate 1.2.2; 17 found; start..end, strand, type, name):
    137..236     +  misc_feature   bom (fragment): basis of mobility region from pBR322
    242..397     -  CDS            lacZα (fragment): LacZα fragment of β-galactosidase; lacZ fragment
   1285..1319    +  promoter       J23119 promoter: bacterial promoter (Registry of Standard Biological Parts BBa J23119)
   1333..1408    +  misc_RNA       gRNA scaffold: guide RNA scaffold for the Streptococcus pyogenes CRISPR/Cas9 system
   1474..1491    +  CDS            capTEV™ (fragment): composite tag for in vivo biotinylation, TEV protease cleavage, and 6xHis tagging
   1598..1713    +  ncRNA          5S rRNA: Accession: RF00001 - 5S ribosomal RNA
   1717..1763    +  terminator     rrnB T1 terminator: transcription terminator T1 from the E. coli rrnB gene
   1884..2699    +  CDS            KanR: aminoglycoside phosphotransferase; aph(3')-Ia; confers resistance to kanamycin in bacteria or G418 (Geneticin®) in eukaryotes
   2708..2765    -  promoter       AmpR promoter (fragment): bla
   3338..3354    -  protein_bind   lac operator: The lac repressor binds to the lac operator to inhibit transcription in E. coli. This inhibition can be relieved by adding lactose or isopropyl-β-D-thiogalactopyranoside (IPTG). lac repressor encoded by lacI
   3362..3392    -  promoter       lac promoter: promoter for the E. coli lac operon
   3407..3428    -  protein_bind   CAP binding site: CAP binding activates transcription in the presence of cAMP. E. coli catabolite activator protein
   3441..3533    -  CDS            lacI (fragment): lac repressor; lacI; The lac repressor binds to the lac operator to inhibit transcription in E. coli. This inhibition can be relieved by adding lactose or isopropyl-β-D-thiogalactopyranoside (IPTG).
   3716..4304    -  rep_origin     ori: high-copy-number ColE1/pMB1/pBR322/pUC origin of replication
   4475..5335    -  CDS            AmpR: β-lactamase; bla; confers resistance to ampicillin, carbenicillin, and related antibiotics
   5336..5440    -  promoter       AmpR promoter: bla
   5535..35      +  CDS            rop (fragment) (across the origin): Rop protein, which maintains plasmids at low copy number; rop
>Addgene plasmid #82381 | pCas13 | addgene full sequence | sequence record 163053 | Addgene NGS Result
TCGCGCGTTTCGGTGATGACGGTGAAAACCTCTGACACATGCAGCTCCCGGAGACGGTCACAGCTTGTCT
GTAAGCGGATGCCGGGAGCAGACAAGCCCGTCAGGGCGCGTCAGCGGGTGTTGGCGGGTGTCGGGGCTGG
CTTAACTATGCGGCATCAGAGCAGATTGTACTGAGAGTGCACCATATGCGGTGTGAAATACCGCACAGAT
GCGTAAGGAGAAAATACCGCATCAGGCGCCATTCGCCATTCAGGCTGCGCAACTGTTGGGAAGGGCGATC
GGTGCGGGCCTCTTCGCTATTACGCCAGCTGGCGAAAGGGGGATGTGCTGCAAGGCGATTAAGTTGGGTA
ACGCCAGGGTTTTCCCAGTCACGACGTTGTAAAACGACGGCCAGTGATGTTTGGTCGAAAATTCTTCACA
CTTTTAACGGCTGTCTCCACAGTGTTCCTGACTCCTATTTACGGAGCGGCTCAAACGATGCAAGATCAAA
GTAATACGATGAATAATGAAAATTCATTGGGGAATAGTGCGACTGGGGTAGTCAACCAAACCGCTGTGTA
CAACTTAGGTCAAAGTGCCACCTACGGTTTTAGAGGGATCGTTTGTCCCCGCCCTTCCTTTGTGCTCAGT
GGCTCTGCAAATGGCAATACATTTGATGGGGAGAGTTCAAATTCCTACGCTCTTTCCGGTGCCATTATTG
TGCCCCTCGGTGGTCAAGTGGGCAGCAACTGTAGAGATTTCAGCACTACCCTACTGGAAAGAGAACAAGC
CGAATTAGCAAAGTTTCAAATCCAATCTTCAGCGGAAACAGTCAAACTTTGTGCTGACATGATTTCTTCA
GGCATTCAAGTAGATCCAGAGGTTTATCCAGTACTGGCGCGGCAATGTTCTGCAGTTCGGTTGGTTTCAC
AAGGACGGGCTTCTAGCACAAATGAAGCCCGACAAAATGAATCGACTCACAATAAGCTAGATGATGATGT
AGAATTGTCTGCTAATTACTTAAAAACTGAGTAAATATAATATTTTGAATAGTGAGGAAAAATATCTCAA
AGGCTATATGAAAATAAAAAAAGAGCGGCTAAAAAATCTTCAGCTTACAGTGACGCCTGTCTTTGCATTC
TAAAGCACTAAAACACAGTCGTTTTTTTACTGACTCCAAGTGTTTTTATTACTATACTTAGAAATTCGTC
AAATAGGCATGAAATTGCTGTATTAAAATATCCTACTGTATCTTTTAGTTCACACTATTTTTCTTGAGTT
AATTTTGTATCAATAACGGAATTCTTGACAGCTAGCTCAGTCCTAGGTATAATGCTAGCTGGCATCGCCC
TCGTTTTAGAGCTAGAAATAGCAAGTTAAAATAAGGCTAGTCCGTTATCAACTTGAAAAAGTGGCACCGA
GTCGGTGCTTTTTTTGAAGCTTGGGCCCGAACAAAAACTCATCTCAGAAGAGGATCTGAATAGCGCCGTC
GACCATCATCATCATCATCATTGAGTTTAAACGGTCTCCAGCTTGGCTGTTTTGGCGGATGAGAGAAGAT
TTTCAGCCTGATACAGATTAAATCAGAACGCAGAAGCGGTCTGATAAAACAGAATTTGCCTGGCGGCAGT
AGCGCGGTGGTCCCACCTGACCCCATGCCGAACTCAGAAGTGAAACGCCGTAGCGCCGATGGTAGTGTGG
GGTCTCCCCATGCGAGAGTAGGGAACTGCCAGGCATCAAATAAAACGAAAGGCTCAGTCGAAAGACTGGG
CCTTTCGTTTTATCTGTTGTTTGTCGGTGAACTACGGGGTCTGACGCTCAGTGGAACGAAAACTCACGTT
AAGGGATTTTGGTCATGAACAATAAAACTGTCTGCTTACATAAACAGTAATACAAGGGGTGTTATGAGCC
ATATTCAACGGGAAACGTCTTGCTCTAGGCCGCGATTAAATTCCAACATGGATGCTGATTTATATGGGTA
TAAATGGGCTCGCGATAATGTCGGGCAATCAGGTGCGACAATCTATCGATTGTATGGGAAGCCCGATGCG
CCAGAGTTGTTTCTGAAACATGGCAAAGGTAGCGTTGCCAATGATGTTACAGATGAGATGGTCAGACTAA
ACTGGCTGACGGAATTTATGCCTCTTCCGACCATCAAGCATTTTATCCGTACTCCTGATGATGCATGGTT
ACTCACCACTGCGATCCCCGGGAAAACAGCATTCCAGGTATTAGAAGAATATCCTGATTCAGGTGAAAAT
ATTGTTGATGCGCTGGCAGTGTTCCTGCGCCGGTTGCATTCGATTCCTGTTTGTAATTGTCCTTTTAACA
GCGATCGCGTATTTCGTCTCGCTCAGGCGCAATCACGAATGAATAACGGTTTGGTTGATGCGAGTGATTT
TGATGACGAGCGTAATGGCTGGCCTGTTGAACAAGTCTGGAAAGAAATGCATAAACTTTTGCCATTCTCA
CCGGATTCAGTCGTCACTCATGGTGATTTCTCACTTGATAACCTTATTTTTGACGAGGGGAAATTAATAG
GTTGTATTGATGTTGGACGAGTCGGAATCGCAGACCGATACCAGGATCTTGCCATCCTATGGAACTGCCT
CGGTGAGTTTTCTCCTTCATTACAGAAACGGCTTTTTCAAAAATATGGTATTGATAATCCTGATATGAAT
AAATTGCAGTTTCATTTGATGCTCGATGAGTTTTTCTAAGAATTAATTCATGAGCGGATACATATTTGAA
TGTATTTAGAAAAATAAACAAATAGGGGTTCCGCGCACATTTCCCCGAAAAGGTGGATCCGAAAATAAAG
TCAAAGTGCTTCTATAATTTAAGATCTATTTTTAAACAGTACAGCTTTACAGAAAGAAAAACCAGAAGGG
ACGCCTATTTTATCTCGTTTTCTTCCCAGAGTAGCAGGACATTTTTTTCTGTAAAAGCAGAGCAATTTGT
ACTGAAATCATTATCAATAATGACATTAGATTCTTCGATCAAGACATCTGTACCGTTGCTTATATCTGCT
TCAGAGCCTAATACAATGGGGTATTGTGGTTGTTGACATGCAGCATTAACGAGTACTTTGACTGGGAATA
CAACCGAATCATCGCTATAGGTGTAGACATTGGCGTGGTAGTAATAGGTATAGTCATCATAGTCGTAATT
ATATTCATAACCATACCGATACTGGTAATCAAAATCAATAAATACAGGTTCACTTTTTGCCTGTTGAACA
ACGATAAATGATAGACCACTAAGGGCTGCTGTAAACAGTTTATTCATTTTGCTTTCTCCATCCCTTGACT
TAATTAAGCTTGGCGTAATCATGGTCATAGCTGTTTCCTGTGTGAAATTGTTATCCGCTCACAATTCCAC
ACAACATACGAGCCGGAAGCATAAAGTGTAAAGCCTGGGGTGCCTAATGAGTGAGCTAACTCACATTAAT
TGCGTTGCGCTCACTGCCCGCTTTCCAGTCGGGAAACCTGTCGTGCCAGCTGCATTAATGAATCGGCCAA
CGCGCGGGGAGAGGCGGTTTGCGTATTGGGCGCTCTTCCGCTTCCTCGCTCACTGACTCGCTGCGCTCGG
TCGTTCGGCTGCGGCGAGCGGTATCAGCTCACTCAAAGGCGGTAATACGGTTATCCACAGAATCAGGGGA
TAACGCAGGAAAGAACATGTGAGCAAAAGGCCAGCAAAAGGCCAGGAACCGTAAAAAGGCCGCGTTGCTG
GCGTTTTTCCATAGGCTCCGCCCCCCTGACGAGCATCACAAAAATCGACGCTCAAGTCAGAGGTGGCGAA
ACCCGACAGGACTATAAAGATACCAGGCGTTTCCCCCTGGAAGCTCCCTCGTGCGCTCTCCTGTTCCGAC
CCTGCCGCTTACCGGATACCTGTCCGCCTTTCTCCCTTCGGGAAGCGTGGCGCTTTCTCATAGCTCACGC
TGTAGGTATCTCAGTTCGGTGTAGGTCGTTCGCTCCAAGCTGGGCTGTGTGCACGAACCCCCCGTTCAGC
CCGACCGCTGCGCCTTATCCGGTAACTATCGTCTTGAGTCCAACCCGGTAAGACACGACTTATCGCCACT
GGCAGCAGCCACTGGTAACAGGATTAGCAGAGCGAGGTATGTAGGCGGTGCTACAGAGTTCTTGAAGTGG
TGGCCTAACTACGGCTACACTAGAAGAACAGTATTTGGTATCTGCGCTCTGCTGAAGCCAGTTACCTTCG
GAAAAAGAGTTGGTAGCTCTTGATCCGGCAAACAAACCACCGCTGGTAGCGGTGGTTTTTTTGTTTGCAA
GCAGCAGATTACGCGCAGAAAAAAAGGATCTCAAGAAGATCCTTTGATCTTTTCTACGGGGTCTGACGCT
CAGTGGAACGAAAACTCACGTTAAGGGATTTTGGTCATGAGATTATCAAAAAGGATCTTCACCTAGATCC
TTTTAAATTAAAAATGAAGTTTTAAATCAATCTAAAGTATATATGAGTAAACTTGGTCTGACAGTTACCA
ATGCTTAATCAGTGAGGCACCTATCTCAGCGATCTGTCTATTTCGTTCATCCATAGTTGCCTGACTCCCC
GTCGTGTAGATAACTACGATACGGGAGGGCTTACCATCTGGCCCCAGTGCTGCAATGATACCGCGAGACC
CACGCTCACCGGCTCCAGATTTATCAGCAATAAACCAGCCAGCCGGAAGGGCCGAGCGCAGAAGTGGTCC
TGCAACTTTATCCGCCTCCATCCAGTCTATTAATTGTTGCCGGGAAGCTAGAGTAAGTAGTTCGCCAGTT
AATAGTTTGCGCAACGTTGTTGCCATTGCTACAGGCATCGTGGTGTCACGCTCGTCGTTTGGTATGGCTT
CATTCAGCTCCGGTTCCCAACGATCAAGGCGAGTTACATGATCCCCCATGTTGTGCAAAAAAGCGGTTAG
CTCCTTCGGTCCTCCGATCGTTGTCAGAAGTAAGTTGGCCGCAGTGTTATCACTCATGGTTATGGCAGCA
CTGCATAATTCTCTTACTGTCATGCCATCCGTAAGATGCTTTTCTGTGACTGGTGAGTACTCAACCAAGT
CATTCTGAGAATAGTGTATGCGGCGACCGAGTTGCTCTTGCCCGGCGTCAATACGGGATAATACCGCGCC
ACATAGCAGAACTTTAAAAGTGCTCATCATTGGAAAACGTTCTTCGGGGCGAAAACTCTCAAGGATCTTA
CCGCTGTTGAGATCCAGTTCGATGTAACCCACTCGTGCACCCAACTGATCTTCAGCATCTTTTACTTTCA
CCAGCGTTTCTGGGTGAGCAAAAACAGGAAGGCAAAATGCCGCAAAAAAGGGAATAAGGGCGACACGGAA
ATGTTGAATACTCATACTCTTCCTTTTTCAATATTATTGAAGCATTTATCAGGGTTATTGTCTCATGAGC
GGATACATATTTGAATGTATTTAGAAAAATAAACAAATAGGGGTTCCGCGCACATTTCCCCGAAAAGTGC
CACCTGACGTCTAAGAAACCATTATTATCATGACATTAACCTATAAAAATAGGCGTATCACGAGGCCCTT
TCGTC
