>Addgene plasmid #82381 | pCas13 | addgene partial sequence | sequence record 158778 | pBAD-R 5'-GATTTAATCTGTATCAGG-3'
AACTCAATGATGATGATGATGATGGTCGACGGCGCTATTCAGATCCTCTTCTGAGATGAGTTTTTGTTCG
GGCCCAAGCTTCAAAAAAAGCACCGACTCGGTGCCACTTTTTCAAGTTGATAACGGACTAGCCTTATTTT
AACTTGCTATTTCTAGCTCTAAAACGAGGGCGATGCCAGCTAGCATTATACCTAGGACTGAGCTAGCTGT
CAAGAATTCCGTTATTGATACAAAATTAACTCAAGAAAAATAGTGTGAACTAAAAGATACAGTAGGATAT
TTTAATACAGCAATTTCATGCCTATTTGACGAATTTCTAAGTATAGTAATAAAAACACTTGGAGTCAGTA
AAAAAACGACTGTGTTTTAGTGCTTTAGAATGCAAAGACAGGCGTCACTGTAAGCTGAAGATTTTTTAGC
CGCTCTTTTTTTATTTTCATATAGCCTTTGAGATATTTTTCCTCACTATTCAAAATATTATATTTACTCA
GTTTTTAAGTAATTAGCAGACAATTCTACATCATCATCTAGCTTATTGTGAGTCGATTCATTTTGTCGGG
CTTCATTTGTGCTAGAAGCCCGTCCTTGTGAAACCAACCGAACTGCAGAACATTGCCGCGCCAGTACTGG
ATAAACCTCTGGATCTACTTGAATGCCTGAAGAAATCATGTCAGCACAAAGTTTGACTGTTTCCGCTGAA
GATTGGATTTGAAACTTTGCTAATTCGGCTTGTTCTCTTTCCAGTAGGGTAGTGCTGAAATCTCTACAGT
TGCTGCCCACTTGACCACCGAGGGGCACAATAATGGCACCGGAAAGAGCGTAGGAATTTGAACTCTCC
