>Addgene plasmid #82381 | pCas13 | addgene partial sequence | sequence record 158779 | M13pUC-Rev 5'-AGCGGATAACAATTTCACACAGG-3'
ATTAAGTCAAGGGATGGAGAAAGCAAAATGAATAAACTGTTTACAGCAGCCCTTAGTGGTCTATCATTTA
TCGTTGTTCAACAGGCAAAAAGTGAACCTGTATTTATTGATTTTGATTACCAGTATCGGTATGGTTATGA
ATATAATTACGACTATGATGACTATACCTATTACTACCACGCCAATGTCTACACCTATAGCGATGATTCG
GTTGTATTCCCAGTCAAAGTACTCGTTAATGCTGCATGTCAACAACCACAATACCCCATTGTATTAGGCT
CTGAAGCAGATATAAGCAACGGTACAGATGTCTTGATCGAAGAATCTAATGTCATTATTGATAATGATTT
CAGTACAAATTGCTCTGCTTTTACAGAAAAAAATGTCCTGCTACTCTGGGAAGAAAACGAGATAAAATAG
GCGTCCCTTCTGGTTTTTCTTTCTGTAAAGCTGTACTGTTTAAAAATAGATCTTAAATTATAGAAGCACT
TTGACTTTATTTTCGGATCCACCTTTTCGGGGAAATGTGCGCGGAACCCCTATTTGTTTATTTTTCTAAA
TACATTCAAATATGTATCCGCTCATGAATTAATTCTTAGAAAAACTCATCGAGCATCAAATGAAACTGCA
ATTTATTCATATCAGGATTATCAATACCATATTTTTGAAAAAGCCGTTTCTGTAATGAAGGAGAAAACTC
ACCGAGGCAGTTCCATAGGATGGCAAGATCCTGGTATCGGTCTGCGATTCCGACTCGTCCAACATCAATA
CAACCTATTAATTTCCCCTCGTCAAAAATAAGGTTATCAAGTGAGAAATCACCATGAGTGACGACTGAAT
CCGGTGAGAATGGCAAA
